>Addgene plasmid #12406 | RCAS IkB alpha WT | addgene partial sequence | sequence record 18925 | RCAS-F 5'-ACATGGGTGGTGGTATAGCGCTTGCG-3'
GCTATTGGTAATTGTGAAATACGCTTTTGTCTGTGTGCTGCAGGAGCTGAGCTGACTCTGCTGGTGGCCT
CGCGTACCACTGTGGCATCGATTTTCAGCCCCGCACAGCCATGTTTCAGCCAGCTGGGCACGGCCAGGAC
TGGGCCATGGAGGGCCCGCGGGATGGCCTCAAGAAGGAGCGCTTGGTGGACGATCGCCACGACAGCGGCC
TGGACTCCATGAAGGACGAGGAGTACGAGCAAATGGTGAAGGAGCTGCGGGAGATCCGCCTGCAGCCGCA
GGAGGCGCCGCTGGCCGCCGAGCCCTGGAAGCAGCAGCTCACGGAGGACGGAGACTCGTTCCTGCACTTG
GCAATCATCCACGAAGAGAAGCCGCTGACCATGGAAGTCATTGGTC
