[The description below was written by a language model from this plasmid's Addgene catalogue record.]
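Description:
RCAS IkB alpha WT is a retroviral expression plasmid built on the RCAS backbone, listed at about 11.5 kb without the insert and catalogued as a mammalian expression/retroviral vector. RCAS vectors are replication-competent proviral constructs derived from avian sarcoma-leukosis virus. They retain the viral LTRs and structural genes, and a foreign gene is placed downstream of a splice acceptor so that it is expressed from a spliced, LTR-driven viral transcript. Such vectors are generally produced in avian cells and used to infect avian cells or mammalian cells engineered to express the cognate avian receptor. The record itself does not specify the envelope subgroup, the exact RCAS variant, or the intended target cells. In bacteria the plasmid is maintained at high copy number under ampicillin selection.

The insert is wild-type mouse IkB alpha (Nfkbia), introduced by restriction enzyme cloning. The cloning sites, insert size and any epitope tags are not stated. IkB alpha is the cytoplasmic inhibitor of NF-kB: it binds NF-kB dimers and holds them inactive until signal-induced phosphorylation and degradation of the inhibitor release them to the nucleus. The "WT" designation suggests the construct serves as the unmodified form, plausibly alongside mutant versions, but the record does not describe any such companions. No feature table is provided, so the promoter arrangement and element positions described here follow from the general design of RCAS rather than from an annotated map. The construct would typically be used for retrovirus-mediated delivery and overexpression of IkB alpha in studies of NF-kB signalling, although no specific application is recorded.
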