Addgene plasmid #12406: RCAS IkB alpha WT
Depositing lab: Inder Verma. Depositing organization: Salk Institute for Biological Studies.
Backbone
  Vector backbone: RCAS
  Backbone size w/o insert (bp): 11500
  Vector type: Mammalian Expression, Retroviral
Growth in bacteria
  Bacterial resistance: Ampicillin, 100 μg/mL
  Growth temperature: 37°C
  Growth strain: DH5alpha
  Copy number: High Copy
Gene/Insert
  Gene/Insert name: IkB alpha (alt names: IkBa; I kappa B alpha)
  Species: M. musculus (mouse)
  Entrez Gene: Nfkbia (a.k.a. Nfkbi)
  Cloning method: Restriction Enzyme
  Sequencing primers: 5′ RCAS-F
Terms and licenses: Academic/Nonprofit Terms; Industry Terms: Not Available to Industry
How to cite: RCAS IkB alpha WT was a gift from Inder Verma (Addgene plasmid # 12406 ; http://n2t.net/addgene:12406 ; RRID:Addgene_12406)
